>Addgene plasmid #81854 | pDONR223_EYS_WT | addgene full sequence | sequence record 168756 | Addgene NGS Result
GGCAGTTCCCTACTCTCGCGTTAACGCTAGCATGGATGTTTTCCCAGTCACGACGTTGTAAAACGACGGC
CAGTCTTAAGCTCGGGCCCCAAATAATGATTTTATTTTGACTGATAGTGACCTGTTCGTTGCAACAAATT
GATGAGCAATGCTTTTTTATAATGCCAACTTTGTACAAAAAAGTTGGCACCATGACTGACAAATCAATCG
TCATTCTGAGCCTGATGGTTTTTCACAGCTCTTTCATAAATGGAAAAACATGTAGACGGCAATTGGTGGA
AGAATGGCATCCACAACCCTCATCATATGTGGTAAATTGGACACTAACAGAAAACATCTGCTTGGACTTC
TACAGAGATTGCTGGTTTTTGGGTGTAAACACTAAAATAGATACTTCAGGCAATCAAGCTGTTCCCCAGA
TTTGCCCTTTGCAAATTCAATTAGGAGATATCCTTGTAATTTCTTCTGAACCATCTCTTCAATTTCCAGA
AATAAATTTGATGAATGTTTCTGAAACATCTTTCGTTGGCTGTGTGCAAAATACCACAACGGAAGATCAG
TTACTTTTTGGCTGCAGACTAAAAGGAATGCACACTGTTAATTCTAAGTGGCTGAGTGTTGGGACACATT
ATTTTATCACAGTTATGGCAAGTGGTCCATCACCTTGTCCACTGGGACTTCGACTAAATGTGACAGTGAA
ACAGCAGTTCTGCCAGGAATCTCTGAGTTCAGAATTTTGCTCTGGTCATGGTAAATGTCTTAGTGAAGCT
TGGAGCAAGACATATAGCTGCCATTGCCAGCCTCCATTTTCTGGAAAATACTGCCAGGAACTTGATGCAT
GTTCTTTTAAACCATGTAAAAATAATGGCAGTTGCATTAATAAAAGAGAAAATTGGGATGAGCAAGCATA
TGAATGTGTCTGTCACCCACCATTTACAGGAAAGAATTGCTCAGAAATAATTGGCCAGTGTCAACCACAT
GTCTGTTTCCATGGAAACTGCAGCAATATTACTTCAAATAGTTTCATTTGTGAATGTGATGAGCAATTTT
CAGGTCCATTCTGTGAGGTGTCAGCAAAACCTTGTGTTTCTCTGCTTTTTTGGAAAAGAGGAATTTGCCC
AAATAGCAGTTCTGCTTATACTTATGAATGCCCAAAAGGATCTTCCAGCCAAAATGGTGAAACTGATGTC
AGTGAGTTTTCATTAGTACCATGTCAGAATGGTACTGACTGCATCAAAATATCAAATGATGTTATGTGCA
TCTGTTCACCAATATTTACAGATTTGCTTTGTAAGAGCATTCAAACATCATGTGAGTCATTTCCTTTGAG
GAATAATGCTACATGTAAGAAATGTGAGAAAGATTATCCTTGCAGCTGTATATCAGGATTTACTGAAAAA
AACTGTGAGAAAGCAATTGACCACTGTAAACTGCTCAGCATCAACTGTCTGAATGAAGAATGGTGTTTCA
ATATAATTGGAAGATTCAAATATGTATGCATTCCAGGGTGCACAAAAAATCCATGTTGGTTTTTGAAGAA
TGTTTACCTAATTCATCAACACCTCTGCTACTGTGGAGTCACCTTCCATGGTATTTGCCAAGATAAAGGT
CCTGCTCAATTTGAATATGTGTGGCAATTGGGATTTGCAGGATCTGAAGGCGAAAAGTGCCAAGGGGTTA
TTGATGCCTATTTCTTTCTGGCTGCAAACTGCACTGAAGATGCAACCTATGTGAACGATCCTGAAGATAA
TAATTCTTCATGTTGGTTCCCACATGAAGGCACAAAAGAGATTTGTGCAAATGGATGCAGTTGTTTGAGT
GAAGAAGACAGTCAGGAATATCGGTATCTATGTTTTCTCAGATGGGCTGGCAACATGTATCTGGAAAATA
CAACTGATGATCAAGAAAATGAGTGTCAACATGAAGCTGTTTGTAAAGATGAAATTAATAGACCCAGGTA
TTTATGTATCATTTGATTGCCAACTTTCTTGTACAAAGTTGGCATTATAAGAAAGCATTGCTTATCAATT
TGTTGCAACGAACAGGTCACTATCAGTCAAAATAAAATCATTATTTGCCATCCAGCTGATATCCCCTATA
GTGAGTCGTATTACATGGTCATAGCTGTTTCCTGGCAGCTCTGGCCCGTGTCTCAAAATCTCTGATGTTA
CATTGCACAAGATAAAAATATATCATCATGCCTCCTCTAGACCAGCCAGGACAGAAATGCCTCGACTTCG
CTGCTACCCAAGGTTGCCGGGTGACGCACACCGTGGAAACGGATGAAGGCACGAACCCAGTGGACATAAG
CCTGTTCGGTTCGTAAGCTGTAATGCAAGTAGCGTATGCGCTCACGCAACTGGTCCAGAACCTTGACCGA
ACGCAGCGGTGGTAACGGCGCAGTGGCGGTTTTCATGGCTTGTTATGACTGTTTTTTTGGGGTACAGTCT
ATGCCTCGGGCATCCAAGCAGCAAGCGCGTTACGCCGTGGGTCGATGTTTGATGTTATGGAGCAGCAACG
ATGTTACGCAGCAGGGCAGTCGCCCTAAAACAAAGTTAAACATTATGAGGGAAGCGGTGATCGCCGAAGT
ATCGACTCAACTATCAGAGGTAGTTGGCGTCATCGAGCGCCATCTCGAACCGACGTTGCTGGCCGTACAT
TTGTACGGCTCCGCAGTGGATGGCGGCCTGAAGCCACACAGTGATATTGATTTGCTGGTTACGGTGACCG
TAAGGCTTGATGAAACAACGCGGCGAGCTTTGATCAACGACCTTTTGGAAACTTCGGCTTCCCCTGGAGA
GAGCGAGATTCTCCGCGCTGTAGAAGTCACCATTGTTGTGCACGACGACATCATTCCGTGGCGTTATCCA
GCTAAGCGCGAACTGCAATTTGGAGAATGGCAGCGCAATGACATTCTTGCAGGTATCTTCGAGCCAGCCA
CGATCGACATTGATCTGGCTATCTTGCTGACAAAAGCAAGAGAACATAGCGTTGCCTTGGTAGGTCCAGC
GGCGGAGGAACTCTTTGATCCGGTTCCTGAACAGGATCTATTTGAGGCGCTAAATGAAACCTTAACGCTA
TGGAACTCGCCGCCCGACTGGGCTGGCGATGAGCGAAATGTAGTGCTTACGTTGTCCCGCATTTGGTACA
GCGCAGTAACCGGCAAAATCGCGCCGAAGGATGTCGCTGCCGACTGGGCAATGGAGCGCCTGCCGGCCCA
GTATCAGCCCGTCATACTTGAAGCTAGACAGGCTTATCTTGGACAAGAAGAAGATCGCTTGGCCTCGCGC
GCAGATCAGTTGGAAGAATTTGTCCACTACGTGAAAGGCGAGATCACCAAGGTAGTCGGCAAATAACCCT
CGAGCCACCCATGACCAAAATCCCTTAACGTGAGTTACGCGTCGTTCCACTGAGCGTCAGACCCCGTAGA
AAAGATCAAAGGATCTTCTTGAGATCCTTTTTTTCTGCGCGTAATCTGCTGCTTGCAAACAAAAAAACCA
CCGCTACCAGCGGTGGTTTGTTTGCCGGATCAAGAGCTACCAACTCTTTTTCCGAAGGTAACTGGCTTCA
GCAGAGCGCAGATACCAAATACTGTTCTTCTAGTGTAGCCGTAGTTAGGCCACCACTTCAAGAACTCTGT
AGCACCGCCTACATACCTCGCTCTGCTAATCCTGTTACCAGTGGCTGCTGCCAGTGGCGATAAGTCGTGT
CTTACCGGGTTGGACTCAAGACGATAGTTACCGGATAAGGCGCAGCGGTCGGGCTGAACGGGGGGTTCGT
GCACACAGCCCAGCTTGGAGCGAACGACCTACACCGAACTGAGATACCTACAGCGTGAGCTATGAGAAAG
CGCCACGCTTCCCGAAGGGAGAAAGGCGGACAGGTATCCGGTAAGCGGCAGGGTCGGAACAGGAGAGCGC
ACGAGGGAGCTTCCAGGGGGAAACGCCTGGTATCTTTATAGTCCTGTCGGGTTTCGCCACCTCTGACTTG
AGCGTCGATTTTTGTGATGCTCGTCAGGGGGGCGGAGCCTATGGAAAAACGCCAGCAACGCGGCCTTTTT
ACGGTTCCTGGCCTTTTGCTGGCCTTTTGCTCACATGTTCTTTCCTGCGTTATCCCCTGATTCTGTGGAT
AACCGTATTACCGCCTTTGAGTGAGCTGATACCGCTCGCCGCAGCCGAACGACCGAGCGCAGCGAGTCAG
TGAGCGAGGAAGCGGAAGAGCGCCCAATACGCAAACCGCCTCTCCCCGCGCGTTGGCCGATTCATTAATG
CAGCTGGCACGACAGGTTTCCCGACTGGAAAGCGGGCAGTGAGCGCAACGCAATTAATACGCGTACCGCT
AGCCAGGAAGAGTTTGTAGAAACGCAAAAAGGCCATCCGTCAGGATGGCCTTCTGCTTAGTTTGATGCCT
GGCAGTTTATGGCGGGCGTCCTGCCCGCCACCCTCCGGGCCGTTGCTTCACAACGTTCAAATCCGCTCCC
GGCGGATTTGTCCTACTCAGGAGAGCGTTCACCGACAAACAACAGATAAAACGAAAGGCCCAGTCTTCCG
ACTGAGCCTTTCGTTTTATTTGATGCCT
Features (pLannotate 1.2.2; 12 found; start..end, strand, type, name):
     38..74      -  CDS            lacZα (fragment): LacZα fragment of β-galactosidase; lacZ fragment
     91..186     +  protein_bind   attL3: mutant version of attL; recombination site for the Gateway® LR reaction LR Clonase™
    192..1967    +  CDS            EYS (fragment): EYS_HUMAN - Also known as C6orf178, C6orf179, C6orf180, EGFL10, EGFL11, SPAM. Experimental evidence at protein level: Swiss-Prot protein existence level 1. Required to maintain the integrity of photoreceptor cells (PubMed:18836446). Specifically required for normal morphology of the photoreceptor ciliary pocket, and might thus facilitate protein trafficking between the photoreceptor inner and outer segments via the transition zone (By similarity). From Homo sapiens (Human).
   1981..2076    -  protein_bind   attL3: mutant version of attL; recombination site for the Gateway® LR reaction LR Clonase™
   2095..2113    -  promoter       T7 promoter: promoter for bacteriophage T7 RNA polymerase
   2303..2326    +  promoter       Pc promoter (fragment): intI1 (promoter lies within the coding sequence); class 1 integron promoter
   2502..2558    +  CDS            GmR (fragment): gentamycin acetyltransferase; aacC1; confers resistance to gentamycin
   2565..3356    +  CDS            SmR: aminoglycoside adenylyltransferase (Murphy, 1985); aadA; confers resistance to spectinomycin and streptomycin
   3449..4037    +  rep_origin     ori: high-copy-number ColE1/pMB1/pBR322/pUC origin of replication
   4220..4312    +  CDS            lacI (fragment): lac repressor; lacI; The lac repressor binds to the lac operator to inhibit transcription in E. coli. This inhibition can be relieved by adding lactose or isopropyl-β-D-thiogalactopyranoside (IPTG).
   4367..4394    -  terminator     rrnB T2 terminator: transcription terminator T2 from the E. coli rrnB gene
   4526..4569    +  terminator     rrnB T1 terminator: Escherichia coli rrnB; transcription terminator T1 from the E. coli rrnB gene
