[The description below was written by a language model from this plasmid's Addgene catalogue record and pLannotate feature annotations shown in this document.]
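Description:
pDONR223_EYS_WT is a Gateway entry clone built on the Invitrogen pDONR223 backbone. It carries a wild-type human EYS (eyes shut homolog) open reading frame and forms part of the Target Accelerator Plasmid Collection. The sequenced plasmid is 4,578 nt. It replicates in E. coli from a high-copy ColE1/pUC-type origin and is selected with spectinomycin through the aadA (SmR) aminoglycoside adenylyltransferase gene. That marker sits downstream of a fragment of the class 1 integron Pc promoter and a short remnant of a gentamicin resistance gene. Small lacZα and lacI fragments and the rrnB T1 and T2 terminators are backbone remnants, and the terminators help insulate the cloning region from read-through transcription.

The insert is annotated as an EYS coding fragment of roughly 1.8 kb. This is much shorter than the full Swiss-Prot EYS protein it was matched against, which suggests the referenced transcript encodes a short isoform, although the record does not say so explicitly. The ORF is flanked by two attL recombination sites in opposite orientations. The annotation software labels both as attL3, whereas pDONR223 entry clones conventionally carry attL1 and attL2. These sites allow LR Clonase to transfer the ORF into any compatible Gateway destination vector. The clone is in the "closed" configuration, with a stop codon immediately after the insert, so it yields native or N-terminally tagged protein rather than C-terminal fusions.

No promoter drives the insert in this plasmid. A T7 promoter lies just outside one att site and faces the insert in the antisense direction. The construct therefore serves as a sequence-verified shuttle source for making expression vectors, here as the wild-type reference allele in systematic functional studies of rare cancer variants. EYS itself is known for maintaining photoreceptor integrity.
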