Addgene plasmid #81854: pDONR223_EYS_WT
Purpose: Gateway Donor vector containing EYS ,part of the Target Accelerator Plasmid Collection.
Depositing lab: Jesse Boehm & William Hahn & David Root. Depositing organization: Broad Institute. Publication: Systematic Functional Interrogation of Rare Cancer Variants Identifies Oncogenic Alleles. Kim E, Ilic N, Shrestha Y, Zou L, Kamburov A, Zhu C, Yang X, Lubonja R, Tran N, Nguyen C, Lawrence MS, Piccioni F, Bagul M, Doench JG, Chouinard CR, Wu X, Hogstrom L, Natoli T, Tamayo P, Horn H, Corsello SM, Lage K, Root DE, Subramanian A, Golub TR, Getz G, Boehm JS, Hahn WC. Cancer Discov. 2016 Jul;6(7):714-26. doi: 10.1158/2159-8290.CD-16-0160. Epub 2016 May 4. PubMed 27147599.
Backbone
  Vector backbone: pDONR223
  Backbone manufacturer: Invitrogen
  Backbone size w/o insert (bp): 2790
  Vector type: Gateway Entry vector
Growth in bacteria
  Bacterial resistance: Spectinomycin, 50 μg/mL
  Growth temperature: 37°C
  Growth strain: DH5alpha
  Copy number: High Copy
Gene/Insert
  Gene/Insert name: EYS
  Species: H. sapiens (human)
  Mutation: WT
  GenBank ID: NM_198283.1
  Entrez Gene: EYS (a.k.a. C6orf178, C6orf179, C6orf180, EGFL10, EGFL11, RP25, SPAM, bA166P24.2, bA307F22.3, bA74E24.1, dJ1018A4.2, dJ22I17.2, dJ303F19.1)
  Promoter: None
  Cloning method: Gateway Cloning
  Sequencing primers: 5′ M13pUC-fwd; 3′ M13-Rev
Terms and licenses: Academic/Nonprofit Terms; Industry Terms: Not Available to Industry
Depositor comments: Closed state: stop codon immediately follows insert
How to cite: pDONR223_EYS_WT was a gift from Jesse Boehm & William Hahn & David Root (Addgene plasmid # 81854 ; http://n2t.net/addgene:81854 ; RRID:Addgene_81854)
