>Addgene plasmid #81854 | pDONR223_EYS_WT | depositor partial sequence | sequence record 155173 | Insert sequence
ATGACTGACAAATCAATCGTCATTCTGAGCCTGATGGTTTTTCACAGCTCTTTCATAAATGGAAAAACAT
GTAGACGGCAATTGGTGGAAGAATGGCATCCACAACCCTCATCATATGTGGTAAATTGGACACTAACAGA
AAACATCTGCTTGGACTTCTACAGAGATTGCTGGTTTTTGGGTGTAAACACTAAAATAGATACTTCAGGC
AATCAAGCTGTTCCCCAGATTTGCCCTTTGCAAATTCAATTAGGAGATATCCTTGTAATTTCTTCTGAAC
CATCTCTTCAATTTCCAGAAATAAATTTGATGAATGTTTCTGAAACATCTTTCGTTGGCTGTGTGCAAAA
TACCACAACGGAAGATCAGTTACTTTTTGGCTGCAGACTAAAAGGAATGCACACTGTTAATTCTAAGTGG
CTGAGTGTTGGGACACATTATTTTATCACAGTTATGGCAAGTGGTCCATCACCTTGTCCACTGGGACTTC
GACTAAATGTGACAGTGAAACAGCAGTTCTGCCAGGAATCTCTGAGTTCAGAATTTTGCTCTGGTCATGG
TAAATGTCTTAGTGAAGCTTGGAGCAAGACATATAGCTGCCATTGCCAGCCTCCATTTTCTGGAAAATAC
TGCCAGGAACTTGATGCATGTTCTTTTAAACCATGTAAAAATAATGGCAGTTGCATTAATAAAAGAGAAA
ATTGGGATGAGCAAGCATATGAATGTGTCTGTCACCCACCATTTACAGGAAAGAATTGCTCAGAAATAAT
TGGCCAGTGTCAACCACATGTCTGTTTCCATGGAAACTGCAGCAATATTACTTCAAATAGTTTCATTTGT
GAATGTGATGAGCAATTTTCAGGTCCATTCTGTGAGGTGTCAGCAAAACCTTGTGTTTCTCTGCTTTTTT
GGAAAAGAGGAATTTGCCCAAATAGCAGTTCTGCTTATACTTATGAATGCCCAAAAGGATCTTCCAGCCA
AAATGGTGAAACTGATGTCAGTGAGTTTTCATTAGTACCATGTCAGAATGGTACTGACTGCATCAAAATA
TCAAATGATGTTATGTGCATCTGTTCACCAATATTTACAGATTTGCTTTGTAAGAGCATTCAAACATCAT
GTGAGTCATTTCCTTTGAGGAATAATGCTACATGTAAGAAATGTGAGAAAGATTATCCTTGCAGCTGTAT
ATCAGGATTTACTGAAAAAAACTGTGAGAAAGCAATTGACCACTGTAAACTGCTCAGCATCAACTGTCTG
AATGAAGAATGGTGTTTCAATATAATTGGAAGATTCAAATATGTATGCATTCCAGGGTGCACAAAAAATC
CATGTTGGTTTTTGAAGAATGTTTACCTAATTCATCAACACCTCTGCTACTGTGGAGTCACCTTCCATGG
TATTTGCCAAGATAAAGGTCCTGCTCAATTTGAATATGTGTGGCAATTGGGATTTGCAGGATCTGAAGGC
GAAAAGTGCCAAGGGGTTATTGATGCCTATTTCTTTCTGGCTGCAAACTGCACTGAAGATGCAACCTATG
TGAACGATCCTGAAGATAATAATTCTTCATGTTGGTTCCCACATGAAGGCACAAAAGAGATTTGTGCAAA
TGGATGCAGTTGTTTGAGTGAAGAAGACAGTCAGGAATATCGGTATCTATGTTTTCTCAGATGGGCTGGC
AACATGTATCTGGAAAATACAACTGATGATCAAGAAAATGAGTGTCAACATGAAGCTGTTTGTAAAGATG
AAATTAATAGACCCAGGTATTTATGTATCATT
